>Addgene plasmid #107657 | Pgr_laminin | addgene full sequence | sequence record 209324 | Addgene NGS Result
CAGGAAACAGCTATGACCATGTAATACGACTCACTATAGGGGATCCTCAAAAAACCCCTCAAGACCCGTT
TAGAGGCCCCAAGGGGTTATGTGGAAGTAATACGACTCACTATAGGGCGAATTGGGTACCGGGCCCGGCC
AATTCTACCCGATGACCAACACTCTCTCCAGATATTATAATTTTATAGGTGAGTGGATATCCATATCGAT
TAATCCATGATCCTCGCATATTGAAACTTCCTCCTAGAAATAAATCGTCGGAAGTTACAAATTTCTCATA
ATTGGTTGTATTGATTGAATACGTTTTGGATACATCGTCGACAAAACTGACCATTCTAGCGGGTTCGAAG
TATTCGTTTGTTTGATAATTCATTAGGGCGGCATCTGAAGACCTGACTTTACTCTCAACTAGATCAGGAT
TAGTAATATATCCATTGGCACTAGTGCAATCGTCAGTTACATTTGAGCAATAACATCTCAGACAGAATTC
CTGGTCCCACGCGTCATTGTTAAAGTATGGTCTTTTGCAAATAGACCCCTTTGTAACGGTTACCGAGAAA
TCTGGAGCCATTATACGTCGTTTCTCAATACCCTCGCAAGTGTAAATCCCGCTGTCCTCTGGCGAGATGT
TCGTAATGGTTAGCGTGCTCGTAATGAGAGTACAGTTAGTGACGACCTCCGTGACGTTGTGATCCATAGT
GTCAGGCAGATAGCCCCAATTGTATCGCCAAGTGATTGTGGGCATAGGTCGTCCAGAAATTTGGCACACA
AGGGTCAAGGTGCTGTTTTCGATTACCGACAAGTGACTTAACTTGGCTGGCTCTATCACCTGTGGAGGAC
TGCATCCTTCTTCGTCTTCCATGGACTTGCAATCGGAATCCCCGTCACACCAGTACGCTCTAGGGATCAG
GGTTCCATTGTCGCACGAGTAGTGTGAGCCTAGGCACTTGTCTTTGTTCTTGTCTGGACAATGGAGTTCA
TCGAAATTGTTTCCACAGTCATCTATGCCATCGCATTGCCAATGTCTCACTACACACCGTTTAATAGGCG
AAGAATTGTTCAGGAAATCACAATGTATTGAGTTTGGTGTGCATTCTCTACATCGCTTCGGATCTTCATC
CGAGTTGTCCCCACAGTCATTTTTACCGTCACAGAACTTTCCTTCGTCTATGCAAGTCTCGTTTTGGCAT
TTTCTTTGATTCAAAGCACATTCGTCTTTGACCCATAATGTGACAATTTCAGTCAATGAATTGAAATTGC
ATTCATAAATGGTTCCATCATCGGCTTTGGTAACTTCTTTGATTTCCAATAAGGAATTTGTACTCCCTCC
GAGTCTGTTTTCTTTATTCAGTATAAAACTCTTTTTGTCTTTTCGTCGCCATGTTACTTTTCCATCGATA
GCAGTCAATTGGCAAAGGAATCTCGCAGTTCCACCGGGCGAAACAGTGATTTCTTTCGGATTTACTGTCA
GCATTTGTTTTGTCTTCACAATCAATATTCCAGTGACTTGCCGACCTAACACTTTACAAACATAAAAACC
CTCGTGTTTCTTTAAAGAATTTTTAATAGTCACAAACGACGTCGCCGACGTTTGATGAGGCTTCTCGACA
ATAGCCTCTGGTGGTAGATCGTATTCTATGGTGGAATTGAATTTCATAAACTTCCATTCAATGAAACTCG
AGTTGTATCCAGGGGTGTCTATTCTACAATGGAACTCTGCCACGTGATTGGCATTGTGCAACACCGTTAG
ACGAGGAGGAGACAATTCTATCATCACCTCGCTTTGTTCCATTATAAGAATAGACGCAAATGTCAAGGGG
CCTTGGAAACATTTGTATACACCTTGGTTGTCTTCGCCCATGTCTTTAAGGACCAAAATACTCACCGATC
TCGTGTCTAGGCGTCCAAATCGATTGATATTACCAAAAGCAGACAATGGATTTTCCACGTCAATCTTTCT
TCCATTGAATGTCCAGATAATATCCTTTGATCTGAATTTCCATTCTCCGTCTTCTCTGACAATCTCACAA
TGTAATTCTTTTGTTTTCTCGGGATGAAAATTGTAATAAAGTCCGGGATCCGGAGTCATCTCTATTTTAG
ATTCTGTGCCCGCCTTCGGTGTCAGATTGATAATACGAGACTGAATCATCACACCGTTGCGATGGATTTC
ACAACTATACTTGCCGTAGACTTCTTTTTGAAAGTTTTTGATGAAATATGTGTTACCGCGATGAATTATT
TTGTCATCTAATCTCCAGATAACCTCGGTTTTATTCCCCAAGTCCGGTGATGGAATACAGTTAACTTTCA
TCTCAGCTCCGTATGCCGCTCGGCCCTCCACTGACATCTCCACCTCTCTATTTTTCCACTCAGAAATGAA
CACTTTACCGACTTTGTTCACGGTAAAATCTCCGTTCTTATTGATTCTATAATAAAGAGGTAAGTCTGAT
TTACTGGCGGCGTACGAATAGAAATAAGCATCTCGTCCGTGTTCTAGAAGAATGGTTCCTGGTGGTTGTT
CCCAGGTTACGGTCTCAGAAATTCCGGCAACATTTCCTGGTCGGTAGCGTATCTCTTTGGCCTTTGGAAT
TATATTTTCGAGATACATGACATCTTCGTCGATAGTTTTTTCTCGCTTTGTTGGTCTTTGAGGAAGTAAT
ATTACTTTTGTCACTTGTAACACTGATTTGGAGGTCATACCAATAGCAAAGTAATAGGTCCCGAAATCAA
ATTCATTCAAATTATCAATTTTAAGCTTTCTGCCAGTGAATATATGGAATTGGGGTGGCCGGTACCAAGT
CACCATGTCATTGGTTGAAGCCTCTGAATCCAATTCAACGGATCCAGATTTTTCTATGACGTATTTAGTC
TTTGAATAATCGTAGACAAACTTAACAGGACTTTCCATTTCTTTGCTGTCGATAATATTTAGAGTAGCGT
TTCTCGTTGATGAATCTTTAGAAATAATTGAACACTGATATTCTCCAAGGTCGGACTTTGTTTTAATTTT
TAAAATAATACCATGAGGCTTCCGTTTCTGTATTAGCCCTTTGATTCCTTTCTCCACTTTATAGTACATG
ACCTTATCCTCATTTGACCTGCGGGATGGTAATGCCGCTAGCCATGGAACCGGTGGATCCACTAGTTCTA
GAGCGGCCGCCACCGCGGTGGAGCTCGAATTCATCGATGATATCAGATCTGCCGGTCTCCCTATAGTGAG
TCGTATTACTTCCTAGCATAACCCCTTGGGGCCTCTAAACGGGTCTTGAGGGGTTTTTTGCTTAAGACTG
GCCGTCGTTTTACAACGTCGTGACTGGGAAAACATCCATGCTAGCGTTAACGCGAGAGTAGGGAACTGCC
AGGCATCAAATAAAACGAAAGGCTCAGTCGGAAGACTGGGCCTTTCGTTTTATCTGTTGTTTGTCGGTGA
ACGCTCTCCTGAGTAGGACAAATCCGCCGGGAGCGGATTTGAACGTTGTGAAGCAACGGCCCGGAGGGTG
GCGGGCAGGACGCCCGCCATAAACTGCCAGGCATCAAACTAAGCAGAAGGCCATCCTGACGGATGGCCTT
TTTGCGTTTCTACAAACTCTTCCTGGCTAGCGGTACGCGTATTAATTGCGTTGCGCTCACTGCCCGCTTT
CCAGTCGGGAAACCTGTCGTGCCAGCTGCATTAATGAATCGGCCAACGCGCGGGGAGAGGCGGTTTGCGT
ATTGGGCGCTCTTCCGCTTCCTCGCTCACTGACTCGCTGCGCTCGGTCGTTCGGCTGCGGCGAGCGGTAT
CAGCTCACTCAAAGGCGGTAATACGGTTATCCACAGAATCAGGGGATAACGCAGGAAAGAACATGTGAGC
AAAAGGCCAGCAAAAGGCCAGGAACCGTAAAAAGGCCGCGTTGCTGGCGTTTTTCCATAGGCTCCGCCCC
CCTGACGAGCATCACAAAAATCGACGCTCAAGTCAGAGGTGGCGAAACCCGACAGGACTATAAAGATACC
AGGCGTTTCCCCCTGGAAGCTCCCTCGTGCGCTCTCCTGTTCCGACCCTGCCGCTTACCGGATACCTGTC
CGCCTTTCTCCCTTCGGGAAGCGTGGCGCTTTCTCATAGCTCACGCTGTAGGTATCTCAGTTCGGTGTAG
GTCGTTCGCTCCAAGCTGGGCTGTGTGCACGAACCCCCCGTTCAGCCCGACCGCTGCGCCTTATCCGGTA
ACTATCGTCTTGAGTCCAACCCGGTAAGACACGACTTATCGCCACTGGCAGCAGCCACTGGTAACAGGAT
TAGCAGAGCGAGGTATGTAGGCGGTGCTACAGAGTTCTTGAAGTGGTGGCCTAACTACGGCTACACTAGA
AGAACAGTATTTGGTATCTGCGCTCTGCTGAAGCCAGTTACCTTCGGAAAAAGAGTTGGTAGCTCTTGAT
CCGGCAAACAAACCACCGCTGGTAGCGGTGGTTTTTTTGTTTGCAAGCAGCAGATTACGCGCAGAAAAAA
AGGATCTCAAGAAGATCCTTTGATCTTTTCTACGGGGTCTGACGCTCAGTGGAACGACGCGTAACTCACG
TTAAGGGATTTTGGTCATGAGCTTGCGCCGTCCCGTCAAGTCAGCGTAATGCTCTGCCAGTGTTACAACC
AATTAACCAATTCTGATTAGAAAAACTCATCGAGCATCAAATGAAACTGCAATTTATTCATATCAGGATT
ATCAATACCATATTTTTGAAAAAGCCGTTTCTGTAATGAAGGAGAAAACTCACCGAGGCAGTTCCATAGG
ATGGCAAGATCCTGGTATCGGTCTGCGATTCCGACTCGTCCAACATCAATACAACCTATTAATTTCCCCT
CGTCAAAAATAAGGTTATCAAGTGAGAAATCACCATGAGTGACGACTGAATCCGGTGAGAATGGCAAAAG
TTTATGCATTTCTTTCCAGACTTGTTCAACAGGCCAGCCATTACGCTCGTCATCAAAATCACTCGCATCA
ACCAAACCGTTATTCATTCGTGATTGCGCCTGAGCGAGACGAAATACGCGATCGCTGTTAAAAGGACAAT
TACAAACAGGAATCGAATGCAACCGGCGCAGGAACACTGCCAGCGCATCAACAATATTTTCACCTGAATC
AGGATATTCTTCTAATACCTGGAATGCTGTTTTTCCGGGGATCGCAGTGGTGAGTAACCATGCATCATCA
GGAGTACGGATAAAATGCTTGATGGTCGGAAGAGGCATAAATTCCGTCAGCCAGTTTAGTCTGACCATCT
CATCTGTAACATCATTGGCAACGCTACCTTTGCCATGTTTCAGAAACAACTCTGGCGCATCGGGCTTCCC
ATACAAGCGATAGATTGTCGCACCTGATTGCCCGACATTATCGCGAGCCCATTTATACCCATATAAATCA
GCATCCATGTTGGAATTTAATCGCGGCCTCGACGTTTCCCGTTGAATATGGCTCATAACACCCCTTGTAT
TACTGTTTATGTAAGCAGACAGTTTTATTGTTCATGATGATATATTTTTATCTTGTGCAATGTAACATCA
GAGATTTTGAGACACGGGCCAGAGCTGC
Features (pLannotate 1.2.2; 12 found; start..end, strand, type, name):
     22..40      +  promoter       T7 promoter: promoter for bacteriophage T7 RNA polymerase
     48..91      -  terminator     T7 terminator (fragment): transcription terminator for bacteriophage T7 RNA polymerase
     98..116     +  promoter       T7 promoter: promoter for bacteriophage T7 RNA polymerase
   3130..3176    -  misc_feature   MCS (fragment): pBluescript multiple cloning site
   3210..3228    -  promoter       T7 promoter: promoter for bacteriophage T7 RNA polymerase
   3233..3280    +  terminator     T7 terminator: transcription terminator for bacteriophage T7 RNA polymerase
   3287..3323    +  CDS            lacZα (fragment): LacZα fragment of β-galactosidase; lacZ fragment
   3370..3413    -  terminator     rrnB T1 terminator: Escherichia coli rrnB; transcription terminator T1 from the E. coli rrnB gene
   3545..3572    +  terminator     rrnB T2 terminator: transcription terminator T2 from the E. coli rrnB gene
   3627..3719    -  CDS            lacI (fragment): lac repressor; lacI; The lac repressor binds to the lac operator to inhibit transcription in E. coli. This inhibition can be relieved by adding lactose or isopropyl-β-D-thiogalactopyranoside (IPTG).
   3902..4490    -  rep_origin     ori: high-copy-number ColE1/pMB1/pBR322/pUC origin of replication
   4637..5446    -  CDS            KanR: aminoglycoside phosphotransferase; aph(3')-Ia; confers resistance to kanamycin in bacteria or G418 (Geneticin®) in eukaryotes
