[The description below was written by a language model from this plasmid's Addgene catalogue record and pLannotate feature annotations shown in this document.]
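Description:
Pgr_laminin is a small bacterial plasmid built on the pPR-T4P backbone (about 2.6 kb without insert) that carries a roughly 2.95 kb laminin fragment from the planarian Phagocata gracilis, introduced by ligation-independent cloning. It is catalogued as an RNAi and in situ hybridization vector. The plasmid is maintained in E. coli through a high-copy ColE1/pUC-type origin of replication and selected with kanamycin via an aminoglycoside phosphotransferase (KanR) gene. The annotated full sequence is 5,558 nt, consistent with the stated backbone plus insert.

The feature table leaves the region between about positions 116 and 3130 unannotated, which matches the expected location and size of the laminin insert. This region is flanked by opposing T7 promoters, one reading in on the forward strand and one on the reverse strand, and each side is backed by a T7 terminator (one annotated as a fragment) oriented to stop transcripts coming across from the opposite promoter. An additional T7 promoter sits upstream on the forward side. Convergent transcription from the two sides yields complementary RNA strands that can anneal into double-stranded RNA for gene knockdown, while transcription of a single strand can supply an antisense riboprobe for detecting laminin expression in tissue. Other annotations are backbone remnants: a pBluescript polylinker fragment, short lacZα and lacI fragments, and rrnB T1 and T2 terminators that insulate the cassette from the rest of the plasmid.

According to the record, the construct is intended for in situ hybridization and RNAi studies in planarians, and it is associated with classroom activities exploring regeneration and stem cell biology.
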