Addgene plasmid #107657: Pgr_laminin
Purpose: In situ hybridization and RNAi studies in planarians
Depositing lab: Alejandro Sánchez. Depositing organization: Stowers Institute for Medical Research. Publication: Hands-On Classroom Activities for Exploring Regeneration and Stem Cell Biology with Planarians. Accorsi A, Williams MM, Ross EJ, Robb SMC, Elliott SA, Tu KC, Sanchez Alvarado A. The American Biology Teacher 79(3):208-223. Mar 2017. 10.1525/abt.2017.79.3.208.
Backbone
  Vector backbone: pPR-T4P
  Backbone size w/o insert (bp): 2636
  Vector type: RNAi ; In situ hybridization
Growth in bacteria
  Bacterial resistance: Kanamycin, 50 μg/mL
  Growth temperature: 37°C
  Growth strain: DH5alpha
  Copy number: Unknown
Gene/Insert
  Gene/Insert name: laminin
  Species: Phagocata gracilis
  Insert size (bp): 2950
  Cloning method: Ligation Independent Cloning
Terms and licenses: Academic/Nonprofit Terms; Industry Terms: Not Available to Industry
How to cite: Pgr_laminin was a gift from Alejandro Sánchez (Addgene plasmid # 107657 ; http://n2t.net/addgene:107657 ; RRID:Addgene_107657)
