>Addgene plasmid #107657 | Pgr_laminin | depositor partial sequence | sequence record 203013 | Insert Sequence
ATGACCAACACTCTCTCCAGATATTATAATTTTATAGGTGAGTGGATATCCATATCGATTAATCCATGAT
CCTCGCATATTGAAACTTCCTCCTAGAAATAAATCGTCGGAAGTTACAAATTTCTCATAATTGGTTGTAT
TGATTGAATAGGTTTTGGATACATCGTCGACAAAACTGACCATTCTAGCGGGTTCGAAGTATTCGTTTGT
TTGGTAATTCATTATGGCAGCGTCTGAAGACCTGACTTTACTCTCAACTAGATCAGGATTAGTAATATAT
CCATTGGCACTAGTGCAATCGTCAGTTACATTTGAGCAATAACATCTCAGACAGAATTCCTGGTCCCACG
CGTCATTGTTAAAGTATGGTCTTTTGCAAACAGACCCCTTCGTAACGGTTACCGAGAAATCTGGAGCCAT
TATACGTCGTTTCTCAATACCCTCGCAAGTGTAAATCCCGCTGTCCTCGGGCGAAATGTTCGTAATGGTT
AGCGTGCTCGTAATGAGAGTACAGTTAGTGACGACCTCCGTGACGTTGTGATCCATAGTGTCAGGCAGAT
AGCCCCAATTGTATCGCCAAGTGATGGTGGGCATAGGTCGTCCAGAAATTTGGCACACAAGGGTCAAGGT
GCTGTTTTCGATTACCGACAAGTGACTTAACTTGGCCGGCTCTATCACCTGTGGAGGACTGCATCCTTCT
TCGTCTTCCATGGACTTGCAATCGGAATCCCCGTCACACCAGTACGCTCTAGGGATCAGGGTTCCATTGT
CGCACGAGTAGTGTGAGCCTAGGCACTTGTCTTTGTTCTTGTCTGGACAATGGAGTTCATCGAAATTGTT
TCCACAGTCATCTATGCCATCGCATTGCCAATGTCTCACTACACACCGTTTAATAGGCGAAGAATTGTTC
AGGAAATCACAATGTATTGAGTTTGGTGTGCATTCTCTACATCGCTTCGGATCTTCATCCGAGTTGTCCC
CACAGTCATTTTTACCGTCACAGAACTTTCCTTCGTCTATGCAAGTCTCGTTTTGGCATTTTCTTTGATT
CAAAGCACATTCGTCTTTGACCCATAATGTGACAATTTCAGTCAATGAATTGAAATTGCATTCATAAATG
GTTCCATCATCGGCTTTGGTAACTTCTTTGATTTCCAATAAGGAATTTGTACTCCCTCCGAGTCTGTTTT
CTTTATTCAGTATAAAACTCTTTTTGTCTTTTCGTCGCCATGTTACTTTTCCATTCATAGCAGTCAATTG
GCAAAGGAATCTCGCAGTTCCACCGGGCGAAACAGTGATTTCTTTCGGATTTACTGTCAGCATTTGTTTT
GTCTTCACAATCAATATTCCAGTGACTTGCCGACCTAACACTTTACAAACATAAAAACCCTCGTGTTTCT
TTAAAGAATTTTTAATAGTCACAAACGACGTCGCCGACGTTTGATGAGGCTTCTCGACAATAGACTCTGG
TGGTAGATCGTATTCTATGGTGGAATTGAATTTCATAAACTTCCATTCAATGAAACTCGAGTTGTATCCA
GGGGTGTCTATTCTACAATGGAACTCTGCCACGTGATTGGCATTGTGCAACACCGTTAGACGAGGAGGAG
ACAATTCTATGATAACCTCACTTTGTTCCATTATAAGAATCGACGCAAATGTCAGGGGGCCTTGGAAACA
TTTGTATACACCTTGGTTGTCTTCGCCCATGTCTTTAAGGACCAAAATACTCACCGATCTCGTGTCTAGG
CGTCCAAATCGATTGATATTACCAAAAGCAGACAATGGATTTTCCACGTCAATCTTTCTTCCATTGAATG
TCCAGATAATATCCTTTGATCTGAATTTCCATTCTCCGTCTTCTCTGACAATCTCACAATGTAATTCTTT
TGTTTTCTCGGGATGAAAATTGTAATAAAGTCCGGGATCCGGAGTCATCTCTATTTTAGATTCTGTGCCC
GCCTTCGGTGTCAGATTGATAATACGAGACTGAATCATCACACCGTTGCGATGGATTTCACAACTATACT
TTCCGTAGACTTCTTTTTGAAAGTTTTTGATGAAATATGTGTTACCGCGATGAATTATTTTGTCATCTAA
TCTCCAGATAACCTCGGTTTTATTCCCCAAGTCCGGTGATGGAATACAGTTTACTTTCATCTCAGCTCCG
TATGCCGCTCGGCCCTCCACTGACATCTCCACCTCTCTGTTTTTCCACTCAGAAATGAACACTTTACCGA
CTTTGTTCACGGTAAAATCTCCGTTCTTATTGATTCTATAATAAAGAGGTAAGTCTGATTTACTGGCGGT
GTACGAATAGAAATAAGCATCTCGTCCGTGTTCTAGAAGAATGGTTCCTGGTGGTTGTTCCCAGGTTACG
GTCTCAGAAATTCCGGCAACATTTCCTGGTCGGTAGCGTATCTCTTTGGCCTTTGGAATTATATTTTCGA
GATACATGACATCTTCGTCGATAGTTTTTTCTCGCTTTGTTGGTCTTTGAGGAAGTAATATTACTTTTGT
CACTTGTAACACTGATTTGGAGGTCATACCAATAGCAAAGTAATAGGTCCCGAAATCAAATTCATTCAAA
TTGTCAATTTTAAGCTTTCTGCCAGTGAATATATGGAATTGTGGTGGCCGGTACCAAGTCACCATGTCAT
TGGTTGAAGCCTCTGAATCCAATTCAACGGATCCAGATTTTTCTATGACGTATTTAGTCTTTGAATAATC
GTAGACAAACTTAACAGGACTTTCCATTTCTTTGCTGTCGATAATATTTAGAGTAGCGTTTCTCGTCGAT
GAATCTTTAGAAATAATTGAACACTGATATTCTCCAAGGTCGGACTTTGTTTTAATTTTTAAAATAATAC
CATGAGGCTTCCGTTTCTGTATTAGCCCTTTGATTCCTTTCTCCACTTTATAATACATGACCTTATCCTC
ATTTGACCTG
